Addgene plasmid #50667: p1NN
Purpose: Contains first TALE repeat harboring NN as RVD
Depositing lab: Takashi Yamamoto. Depositing organization: Hiroshima University. Publication: Repeating pattern of non-RVD variations in DNA-binding modules enhances TALEN activity. Sakuma T, Ochiai H, Kaneko T, Mashimo T, Tokumasu D, Sakane Y, Suzuki K, Miyamoto T, Sakamoto N, Matsuura S, Yamamoto T. Sci Rep. 2013 Nov 29;3:3379. doi: 10.1038/srep03379. PubMed 24287550.
Backbone
  Vector backbone: pBSK
  Modifications to backbone: BsaI site was disrupted
  Vector type: TALEN
Growth in bacteria
  Bacterial resistance: Ampicillin, 100 μg/mL
  Growth temperature: 37°C
  Growth strain: XL1 Blue
  Copy number: High Copy
Gene/Insert
  Gene/Insert name: repeat 1NN
  Species: Xanthamonas oryzae
  Cloning method: Unknown
  Sequencing primers: 5′ TAATACGACTCACTATAGGG
Terms and licenses: Academic/Nonprofit Terms; Industry Terms: Not Available to Industry
How to cite: p1NN was a gift from Takashi Yamamoto (Addgene plasmid # 50667 ; http://n2t.net/addgene:50667 ; RRID:Addgene_50667)
