[The description below was written by a language model from this plasmid's Addgene catalogue record and pLannotate feature annotations shown in this document.]
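Description:
p1NN is a small (about 3.1 kb) module plasmid for TALEN construction, built on a pBluescript-type pBSK backbone in which the native BsaI site has been disrupted. It carries a single TALE DNA-binding repeat, recorded as "repeat 1NN" and derived from Xanthomonas oryzae. This is the position-1 repeat, with NN as its repeat-variable diresidue (RVD), the pair of residues that determines which base the repeat recognises; NN is generally used to target guanine. The plasmid is maintained in E. coli through a high-copy ColE1/pUC-type origin and selected with ampicillin via the β-lactamase gene and its own promoter. An f1 origin is also present, a standard phagemid element that allows single-stranded DNA production.

The feature table annotates only backbone elements. The pBluescript multiple cloning site appears as two fragments separated by an unannotated gap of roughly 120 bp, which is consistent with the TALE repeat sitting there, although the table does not label it. This region is flanked by the T7 and T3 promoters, with the lac promoter, operator and CAP site and a lacZα fragment on either side. These are backbone remnants rather than elements intended to express the repeat, and the T7 promoter region serves as a sequencing primer site. Removing the backbone BsaI site suggests that the repeat is meant to be released or joined using this type IIS enzyme in Golden Gate-style assembly, but the cloning method is listed as unknown. The plasmid is a building block to be combined with other positional repeat modules to assemble custom TALE arrays. The associated work examined how patterned non-RVD variations among repeats enhance TALEN activity.
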