Features (pLannotate 1.2.2; 13 found; start..end, strand, type, name):
     30..458     -  rep_origin     f1 ori (sequence partly withheld): f1 bacteriophage origin of replication; arrow indicates direction of (+) strand synthesis
    463..618     -  CDS            lacZα (fragment): LacZα fragment of β-galactosidase; lacZ fragment
    626..644     +  promoter       T7 promoter: promoter for bacteriophage T7 RNA polymerase
    653..695     -  misc_feature   MCS (fragment): pBluescript multiple cloning site
    815..857     -  misc_feature   MCS (fragment): pBluescript multiple cloning site
    870..888     -  promoter       T3 promoter: promoter for bacteriophage T3 RNA polymerase
    933..949     -  protein_bind   lac operator: The lac repressor binds to the lac operator to inhibit transcription in E. coli. This inhibition can be relieved by adding lactose or isopropyl-β-D-thiogalactopyranoside (IPTG). lac repressor encoded by lacI
    957..987     -  promoter       lac promoter: promoter for the E. coli lac operon
   1002..1023    -  protein_bind   CAP binding site: CAP binding activates transcription in the presence of cAMP. E. coli catabolite activator protein
   1036..1128    -  CDS            lacI (fragment): lac repressor; lacI; The lac repressor binds to the lac operator to inhibit transcription in E. coli. This inhibition can be relieved by adding lactose or isopropyl-β-D-thiogalactopyranoside (IPTG).
   1311..1899    -  rep_origin     ori: high-copy-number ColE1/pMB1/pBR322/pUC origin of replication
   2070..2930    -  CDS            AmpR: β-lactamase; bla; confers resistance to ampicillin, carbenicillin, and related antibiotics
   2931..3035    -  promoter       AmpR promoter: bla
>Addgene plasmid #50667 | p1NN | depositor full sequence | sequence record 75828 | p1NN sequence 3058 bps
CTAAATTGTAAGCGTTAATATTTTGTTAAAATTCGCGTTAAATTTTTGTTAAATCAGCTCATTTTTTAAC
CAATAGGCCGAAATCGGCAAAATCCCTTATAAATCAAAAGAATAGACCGAGATAGGGT
[37 nt withheld, positions 129-165]
AAAGAACGTGGACTCCAACGTCAAAGG
[49 nt withheld, positions 193-241]
T
[91 nt withheld, positions 243-333]
G
[124 nt withheld, positions 335-458]
CCCATTCGCCATTCAGGCTGCGCAACTGTTGGGAAGGGCGATCGGTGCGGGCCTCTTCGCTATTACGCCA
GCTGGCGAAAGGGGGATGTGCTGCAAGGCGATTAAGTTGGGTAACGCCAGGGTTTTCCCAGTCACGACGT
TGTAAAACGACGGCCAGTGAGCGCGCGTAATACGACTCACTATAGGGCGAATTGGGTACCGGGCCCCCCC
TCGAGGTCGACGGTATCGATAAGCTTGGGTCTCGACCCCAGACCAAGTTGTCGCGATTGCAAGCAACAAC
GGAGGCAAACAAGCCTTAGAAACAGTCCAGAGATTGTTGCCGGTGCTGTGCCAAGACCACGGCCTGACCG
GAGACCGGGATCCACTAGTTCTAGAGCGGCCGCCACCGCGGTGGAGCTCCAGCTTTTGTTCCCTTTAGTG
AGGGTTAATTGCGCGCTTGGCGTAATCATGGTCATAGCTGTTTCCTGTGTGAAATTGTTATCCGCTCACA
ATTCCACACAACATACGAGCCGGAAGCATAAAGTGTAAAGCCTGGGGTGCCTAATGAGTGAGCTAACTCA
CATTAATTGCGTTGCGCTCACTGCCCGCTTTCCAGTCGGGAAACCTGTCGTGCCAGCTGCATTAATGAAT
CGGCCAACGCGCGGGGAGAGGCGGTTTGCGTATTGGGCGCTCTTCCGCTTCCTCGCTCACTGACTCGCTG
CGCTCGGTCGTTCGGCTGCGGCGAGCGGTATCAGCTCACTCAAAGGCGGTAATACGGTTATCCACAGAAT
CAGGGGATAACGCAGGAAAGAACATGTGAGCAAAAGGCCAGCAAAAGGCCAGGAACCGTAAAAAGGCCGC
GTTGCTGGCGTTTTTCCATAGGCTCCGCCCCCCTGACGAGCATCACAAAAATCGACGCTCAAGTCAGAGG
TGGCGAAACCCGACAGGACTATAAAGATACCAGGCGTTTCCCCCTGGAAGCTCCCTCGTGCGCTCTCCTG
TTCCGACCCTGCCGCTTACCGGATACCTGTCCGCCTTTCTCCCTTCGGGAAGCGTGGCGCTTTCTCATAG
CTCACGCTGTAGGTATCTCAGTTCGGTGTAGGTCGTTCGCTCCAAGCTGGGCTGTGTGCACGAACCCCCC
GTTCAGCCCGACCGCTGCGCCTTATCCGGTAACTATCGTCTTGAGTCCAACCCGGTAAGACACGACTTAT
CGCCACTGGCAGCAGCCACTGGTAACAGGATTAGCAGAGCGAGGTATGTAGGCGGTGCTACAGAGTTCTT
GAAGTGGTGGCCTAACTACGGCTACACTAGAAGGACAGTATTTGGTATCTGCGCTCTGCTGAAGCCAGTT
ACCTTCGGAAAAAGAGTTGGTAGCTCTTGATCCGGCAAACAAACCACCGCTGGTAGCGGTGGTTTTTTTG
TTTGCAAGCAGCAGATTACGCGCAGAAAAAAAGGATCTCAAGAAGATCCTTTGATCTTTTCTACGGGGTC
TGACGCTCAGTGGAACGAAAACTCACGTTAAGGGATTTTGGTCATGAGATTATCAAAAAGGATCTTCACC
TAGATCCTTTTAAATTAAAAATGAAGTTTTAAATCAATCTAAAGTATATATGAGTAAACTTGGTCTGACA
GTTACCAATGCTTAATCAGTGAGGCACCTATCTCAGCGATCTGTCTATTTCGTTCATCCATAGTTGCCTG
ACTCCCCGTCGTGTAGATAACTACGATACGGGAGGGCTTACCATCTGGCCCCAGTGCTGCAATGATACCG
CGGCTGCCACGCTCACCGGCTCCAGATTTATCAGCAATAAACCAGCCAGCCGGAAGGGCCGAGCGCAGAA
GTGGTCCTGCAACTTTATCCGCCTCCATCCAGTCTATTAATTGTTGCCGGGAAGCTAGAGTAAGTAGTTC
GCCAGTTAATAGTTTGCGCAACGTTGTTGCCATTGCTACAGGCATCGTGGTGTCACGCTCGTCGTTTGGT
ATGGCTTCATTCAGCTCCGGTTCCCAACGATCAAGGCGAGTTACATGATCCCCCATGTTGTGCAAAAAAG
CGGTTAGCTCCTTCGGTCCTCCGATCGTTGTCAGAAGTAAGTTGGCCGCAGTGTTATCACTCATGGTTAT
GGCAGCACTGCATAATTCTCTTACTGTCATGCCATCCGTAAGATGCTTTTCTGTGACTGGTGAGTACTCA
ACCAAGTCATTCTGAGAATAGTGTATGCGGCGACCGAGTTGCTCTTGCCCGGCGTCAATACGGGATAATA
CCGCGCCACATAGCAGAACTTTAAAAGTGCTCATCATTGGAAAACGTTCTTCGGGGCGAAAACTCTCAAG
GATCTTACCGCTGTTGAGATCCAGTTCGATGTAACCCACTCGTGCACCCAACTGATCTTCAGCATCTTTT
ACTTTCACCAGCGTTTCTGGGTGAGCAAAAACAGGAAGGCAAAATGCCGCAAAAAAGGGAATAAGGGCGA
CACGGAAATGTTGAATACTCATACTCTTCCTTTTTCAATATTATTGAAGCATTTATCAGGGTTATTGTCT
CATGAGCGGATACATATTTGAATGTATTTAGAAAAATAAACAAATAGGGGTTCCGCGCACATTTCCCCGA
AAAGTGCCAC
