>Addgene plasmid #50667 | p1NN | addgene partial sequence | sequence record 79189 | M13pUC-fwd 5'-CCCAGTCACGACGTTGTAAAACG-3'
AGGTCGACGGTATCGATAAGCTTGGGTCTCGACCCCAGACCAAGTTGTCGCGATTGCAAGCAACAACGGA
GGCAAACAAGCCTTAGAAACAGTCCAGAGATTGTTGCCGGTGCTGTGCCAAGACCACGGCCTGACCGGAG
ACCGGGATCCACTAGTTCTAGAGCGGCCGCCACCGCGGTGGAGCTCCAGCTTTTGTTCCCTTTAGTGAGG
GTTAATTGCGCGCTTGGCGTAATCATGGTCATAGCTGTTTCCTGTGTGAAATTGTTATCCGCTCACAATT
CCACACAACATACGAGCCGGAAGCATAAAGTGTAAAGCCTGGGGTGCCTAATGAGTGAGCTAACTCACAT
TAATTGCGTTGCGCTCACTGCCCGCTTTCCAGTCGGGAAACCTGTCGTGCCAGCTGCATTAATGAATCGG
CCAACGCGCGGGGAGAGGCGGTTTGCGTATTGGGCGCTCTTCCGCTTCCTCGCTCACTGACTCGCTGCGC
TCGGTCGTTCGGCTGCGGCGAGCGGTATCAGCTCACTCAAAGGCGGTAATACGGTTATCCACAGAATCAG
GGGATAACGCAGGAAAGAACATGTGAGCAAAAGGCCAGCAAAAGGCCAGGAACCGTAAAAAGGCCGCGTT
GCTGGCGTTTTTCCATAGGCTCCGCCCCCCTGACGAGCATCACAAAAATCGACGCTCAAGTCAGAGGTGG
CGAAACCCGACAGGACTATAAAGATACCAGGCGTTTCCCCCTGGAAGCTCCCTCGTGCGCTCTCCTGTTC
CGACCCTGCCGCTTACCGGATACCTGTCCGCCTTTCTCCCTTCGGGAAGCGTGGCGCTTTCTCATAGCTC
ACGCTGTA
